>Addgene plasmid #116778 | pHAGE-PRKD1 | addgene full sequence | sequence record 241716 | Addgene NGS Result
TGGAAGGGCTAATTCACTCCCAAAGAAGACAAGATATCCTTGATCTGTGGATCTACCACACACAAGGCTA
CTTCCCTGATTAGCAGAACTACACACCAGGGCCAGGGGTCAGATATCCACTGACCTTTGGATGGTGCTAC
AAGCTAGTACCAGTTGAGCCAGATAAGGTAGAAGAGGCCAATAAAGGAGAGAACACCAGCTTGTTACACC
CTGTGAGCCTGCATGGGATGGATGACCCGGAGAGAGAAGTGTTAGAGTGGAGGTTTGACAGCCGCCTAGC
ATTTCATCACGTGGCCCGAGAGCTGCATCCGGAGTACTTCAAGAACTGCTGATATCGAGCTTGCTACAAG
GGACTTTCCGCTGGGGACTTTCCAGGGAGGCGTGGCCTGGGCGGGACTGGGGAGTGGCGAGCCCTCAGAT
CCTGCATATAAGCAGCTGCTTTTTGCCTGTACTGGGTCTCTCTGGTTAGACCAGATCTGAGCCTGGGAGC
TCTCTGGCTAACTAGGGAACCCACTGCTTAAGCCTCAATAAAGCTTGCCTTGAGTGCTTCAAGTAGTGTG
TGCCCGTCTGTTGTGTGACTCTGGTAACTAGAGATCCCTCAGACCCTTTTAGTCAGTGTGGAAAATCTCT
AGCAGTGGCGCCCGAACAGGGACTTGAAAGCGAAAGGGAAACCAGAGGAGCTCTCTCGACGCAGGACTCG
GCTTGCTGAAGCGCGCACGGCAAGAGGCGAGGGGCGGCGACTGGTGAGTACGCCAAAAATTTTGACTAGC
GGAGGCTAGAAGGAGAGAGATGGGTGCGAGAGCGTCAGTATTAAGCGGGGGAGAATTAGATCGCGATGGG
AAAAAATTCGGTTAAGGCCAGGGGGAAAGAAAAAATATAAATTAAAACATATAGTATGGGCAAGCAGGGA
GCTAGAACGATTCGCAGTTAATCCTGGCCTGTTAGAAACATCAGAAGGCTGTAGACAAATACTGGGACAG
CTACAACCATCCCTTCAGACAGGATCAGAAGAACTTAGATCATTATATAATACAGTAGCAACCCTCTATT
GTGTGCATCAAAGGATAGAGATAAAAGACACCAAGGAAGCTTTAGACAAGATAGAGGAAGAGCAAAACAA
AAGTAAGACCACCGCACAGCAAGCGGCCGGCCGCTGATCTTCAGACCTGGAGGAGGAGATATGAGGGACA
ATTGGAGAAGTGAATTATATAAATATAAAGTAGTAAAAATTGAACCATTAGGAGTAGCACCCACCAAGGC
AAAGAGAAGAGTGGTGCAGAGAGAAAAAAGAGCAGTGGGAATAGGAGCTTTGTTCCTTGGGTTCTTGGGA
GCAGCAGGAAGCACTATGGGCGCAGCGTCAATGACGCTGACGGTACAGGCCAGACAATTATTGTCTGGTA
TAGTGCAGCAGCAGAACAATTTGCTGAGGGCTATTGAGGCGCAACAGCATCTGTTGCAACTCACAGTCTG
GGGCATCAAGCAGCTCCAGGCAAGAATCCTGGCTGTGGAAAGATACCTAAAGGATCAACAGCTCCTGGGG
ATTTGGGGTTGCTCTGGAAAACTCATTTGCACCACTGCTGTGCCTTGGAATGCTAGTTGGAGTAATAAAT
CTCTGGAACAGATTTGGAATCACACGACCTGGATGGAGTGGGACAGAGAAATTAACAATTACACAAGCTT
AATACACTCCTTAATTGAAGAATCGCAAAACCAGCAAGAAAAGAATGAACAAGAATTATTGGAATTAGAT
AAATGGGCAAGTTTGTGGAATTGGTTTAACATAACAAATTGGCTGTGGTATATAAAATTATTCATAATGA
TAGTAGGAGGCTTGGTAGGTTTAAGAATAGTTTTTGCTGTACTTTCTATAGTGAATAGAGTTAGGCAGGG
ATATTCACCATTATCGTTTCAGACCCACCTCCCAACCCCGAGGGGACCCGACAGGCCCGAAGGAATAGAA
GAAGAAGGTGGAGAGAGAGACAGAGACAGATCCATTCGATTAGTGAACGGATCTCGACGGTATCGCCGAA
TTCACAAATGGCAGTATTCATCCACAATTTTAAAAGAAAAGGGGGGATTGGGGGGTACAGTGCAGGGGAA
AGAATAGTAGACATAATAGCAACAGACATACAAACTAAAGAATTACAAAAACAAATTACAAAAATTCAAA
ATTTTCGGGTTTATTACAGGGACAGCAGAGATCCAGTTTGGACTAGTCGTGAGGCTCCGGTGCCCGTCAG
TGGGCAGAGCGCACATCGCCCACAGTCCCCGAGAAGTTGGGGGGAGGGGTCGGCAATTGAACCGGTGCCT
AGAGAAGGTGGCGCGGGGTAAACTGGGAAAGTGATGTCGTGTACTGGCTCCGCCTTTTTCCCGAGGGTGG
GGGAGAACCGTATATAAGTGCAGTAGTCGCCGTGAACGTTCTTTTTCGCAACGGGTTTGCCGCCAGAACA
CAGGTAAGTGCCGTGTGTGGTTCCCGCGGGCCTGGCCTCTTTACGGGTTATGGCCCTTGCGTGCCTTGAA
TTACTTCCACCTGGCTGCAGTACGTGATTCTTGATCCCGAGCTTCGGGTTGGAAGTGGGTGGGAGAGTTC
GAGGCCTTGCGCTTAAGGAGCCCCTTCGCCTCGTGCTTGAGTTGAGGCCTGGCCTGGGCGCTGGGGCCGC
CGCGTGCGAATCTGGTGGCACCTTCGCGCCTGTCTCGCTGCTTTCGATAAGTCTCTAGCCATTTAAAATT
TTTGATGACCTGCTGCGACGCTTTTTTTCTGGCAAGATAGTCTTGTAAATGCGGGCCAAGATCTGCACAC
TGGTATTTCGGTTTTTGGGGCCGCGGGCGGCGACGGGGCCCGTGCGTCCCAGCGCACATGTTCGGCGAGG
CGGGGCCTGCGAGCGCGGCCACCGAGAATCGGACGGGGGTAGTCTCAAGCTGGCCGGCCTGCTCTGGTGC
CTGGCCTCGCGCCGCCGTGTATCGCCCCGCCCTGGGCGGCAAGGCTGGCCCGGTCGGCACCAGTTGCGTG
AGCGGAAAGATGGCCGCTTCCCGGCCCTGCTGCAGGGAGCTCAAAATGGAGGACGCGGCGCTCGGGAGAG
CGGGCGGGTGAGTCACCCACACAAAGGAAAAGGGCCTTTCCGTCCTCAGCCGTCGCTTCATGTGACTCCA
CGGAGTACCGGGCGCCGTCCAGGCACCTCGATTAGTTCTCGAGCTTTTGGAGTACGTCGTCTTTAGGTTG
GGGGGAGGGGTTTTATGCGATGGAGTTTCCCCACACTGAGTGGGTGGAGACTGAAGTTAGGCCAGCTTGG
CACTTGATGTAATTCTCCTTGGAATTTGCCCTTTTTGAGTTTGGATCTTGGTTCATTCTCAAGCCTCAGA
CAGTGGTTCAAAGTTTTTTTCTTCCATTTCAGGTGTCGTGAAGCGGCCCTGCAGATATCAACAAGTTTGT
ACAAAAAAGCAGGCACCATGAGCGCCCCTCCGGTCCTGCGGCCGCCCAGTCCGCTGCTGCCCGTGGCGGC
GGCAGCTGCCGCAGCGGCCGCCGCACTGGTCCCAGGGTCCGGGCCCGGGCCCGCGCCGTTCTTGGCTCCT
GTCGCGGCCCCGGTCGGGGGCATCTCGTTCCATCTGCAGATCGGCCTGAGCCGTGAGCCGGTGCTGCTGC
TGCAGGACTCGTCCGGGGACTACAGCCTGGCGCACGTCCGCGAGATGGCTTGCTCCATTGTCGACCAGAA
GTTCCCTGAATGTGGTTTCTACGGAATGTATGATAAGATCCTGCTTTTTCGCCATGACCCTACCTCTGAA
AACATCCTTCAGCTGGTGAAAGCGGCCAGTGATATCCAGGAAGGCGATCTTATTGAAGTGGTCTTGTCAG
CTTCCGCCACCTTTGAAGACTTTCAGATTCGTCCCCACGCTCTCTTTGTTCATTCATACAGAGCTCCAGC
TTTCTGTGATCACTGTGGAGAAATGCTGTGGGGGCTGGTACGTCAAGGTCTTAAATGTGAAGGGTGTGGT
CTGAATTACCATAAGAGATGTGCATTTAAAATACCCAACAATTGCAGCGGTGTGAGGCGGAGAAGGCTCT
CAAACGTTTCCCTCACTGGGGTCAGCACCATCCGCACATCATCTGCTGAACTCTCTACAAGTGCCCCTGA
TGAGCCCCTTCTGCAAAAATCACCATCAGAGTCGTTTATTGGTCGAGAGAAGAGGTCAAATTCTCAATCA
TACATTGGACGACCAATTCACCTTGACAAGATTTTGATGTCTAAAGTTAAAGTGCCGCACACATTTGTCA
TCCACTCCTACACCCGGCCCACAGTGTGCCAGTACTGCAAGAAGCTTCTGAAGGGGCTTTTCAGGCAGGG
CTTGCAGTGCAAAGATTGCAGATTCAACTGCCATAAACGTTGTGCACCGAAAGTACCAAACAACTGCCTT
GGCGAAGTGACCATTAATGGAGATTTGCTTAGCCCTGGGGCAGAGTCTGATGTGGTCATGGAAGAAGGGA
GTGATGACAATGATAGTGAAAGGAACAGTGGGCTCATGGATGATATGGAAGAAGCAATGGTCCAAGATGC
AGAGATGGCAATGGCAGAGTGCCAGAACGACAGTGGCGAGATGCAAGATCCAGACCCAGACCACGAGGAC
GCCAACAGAACCATCAGTCCATCAACAAGCAACAATATCCCACTCATGAGGGTAGTGCAGTCTGTCAAAC
ACACGAAGAGGAAAAGCAGCACAGTCATGAAAGAAGGATGGATGGTCCACTACACCAGCAAGGACACGCT
GCGGAAACGGCACTATTGGAGATTGGATAGCAAATGTATTACCCTCTTTCAGAATGACACAGGAAGCAGG
TACTACAAGGAAATTCCTTTATCTGAAATTTTGTCTCTGGAACCAGTAAAAACTTCAGCTTTAATTCCTA
ATGGGGCCAATCCTCATTGTTTCGAAATCACTACGGCAAATGTAGTGTATTATGTGGGAGAAAATGTGGT
CAATCCTTCCAGCCCATCACCAAATAACAGTGTTCTCACCAGTGGCGTTGGTGCAGATGTGGCCAGGATG
TGGGAGATAGCCATCCAGCATGCCCTTATGCCCGTCATTCCCAAGGGCTCCTCCGTGGGTACAGGAACCA
ACTTGCACAGAGATATCTCTGTGAGTATTTCAGTATCAAATTGCCAGATTCAAGAAAATGTGGACATCAG
CACAGTATATCAGATTTTTCCTGATGAAGTACTGGGTTCTGGACAGTTTGGAATTGTTTATGGAGGAAAA
CATCGTAAAACAGGAAGAGATGTAGCTATTAAAATCATTGACAAATTACGATTTCCAACAAAACAAGAAA
GCCAGCTTCGTAATGAGGTTGCAATTCTACAGAACCTTCATCACCCTGGTGTTGTAAATTTGGAGTGTAT
GTTTGAGACGCCTGAAAGAGTGTTTGTTGTTATGGAAAAACTCCATGGAGACATGCTGGAAATGATCTTG
TCAAGTGAAAAGGGCAGGTTGCCAGAGCACATAACGAAGTTTTTAATTACTCAGATACTCGTGGCTTTGC
GGCACCTTCATTTTAAAAATATCGTTCACTGTGACCTCAAACCAGAAAATGTGTTGCTAGCCTCAGCTGA
TCCTTTTCCTCAGGTGAAACTTTGTGATTTTGGTTTTGCCCGGATCATTGGAGAGAAGTCTTTCCGGAGG
TCAGTGGTGGGTACCCCCGCTTACCTGGCTCCTGAGGTCCTAAGGAACAAGGGCTACAATCGCTCTCTAG
ACATGTGGTCTGTTGGGGTCATCATCTATGTAAGCCTAAGCGGCACATTCCCATTTAATGAAGATGAAGA
CATACACGACCAAATTCAGAATGCAGCTTTCATGTATCCACCAAATCCCTGGAAGGAAATATCTCATGAA
GCCATTGATCTTATCAACAATTTGCTGCAAGTAAAAATGAGAAAGCGCTACAGTGTGGATAAGACCTTGA
GCCACCCTTGGCTACAGGACTATCAGACCTGGTTAGATTTGCGAGAGCTGGAATGCAAAATCGGGGAGCG
CTACATCACCCATGAAAGTGATGACCTGAGGTGGGAGAAGTATGCAGGCGAGCAGGGGCTGCAGTACCCC
ACACACCTGATCAATCCAAGTGCTAGCCACAGTGACACTCCTGAGACTGAAGAAACAGAAATGAAAGCCC
TCGGTGAGCGTGTCAGCATCCTCTAGAACCCAGCTTTCTTGTACAAAGTGGTTGATATCCAGCACAGTGG
CGGCCGCTCGAGTCTAGAGGGCCCGCGGTTCGAAGGTAAGCCTATCCCTAACCCTCTCCTCGGTCTCGAT
TCTACGCGTACCGGTTAGTAATGAGATCCCTCCCCCCCCCCTAACGTTACTGGCCGAAGCCGCTTGGAAT
AAGGCCGGTGTGCGTTTGTCTATATGTTATTTTCCACCATATTGCCGTCTTTTGGCAATGTGAGGGCCCG
GAAACCTGGCCCTGTCTTCTTGACGAGCATTCCTAGGGGTCTTTCCCCTCTCGCCAAAGGAATGCAAGGT
CTGTTGAATGTCGTGAAGGAAGCAGTTCCTCTGGAAGCTTCTTGAAGACAAACAACGTCTGTAGCGACCC
TTTGCAGGCAGCGGAACCCCCCACCTGGCGACAGGTGCCTCTGCGGCCAAAAGCCACGTGTATAAGATAC
ACCTGCAAAGGCGGCACAACCCCAGTGCCACGTTGTGAGTTGGATAGTTGTGGAAAGAGTCAAATGGCTC
TCCTCAAGCGTATTCAACAAGGGGCTGAAGGATGCCCAGAAGGTACCCCATTGTATGGGATCTGATCTGG
GGCCTCGGTGCACATGCTTTACATGTGTTTAGTCGAGGTTAAAAAAACGTCTAGGCCCCCCGAACCACGG
GGACGTGGTTTTCCTTTGAAAAACACGATGATAATATGGCCACACATATGGTGAGCAAGGGCGAGGAGCT
GTTCACCGGGGTGGTGCCCATCCTGGTCGAGCTGGACGGCGACGTAAACGGCCACAAGTTCAGCGTGTCC
GGCGAGGGCGAGGGCGATGCCACCTACGGCAAGCTGACCCTGAAGTTCATCTGCACCACCGGCAAGCTGC
CCGTGCCCTGGCCCACCCTCGTGACCACCCTGACCTACGGCGTGCAGTGCTTCAGCCGCTACCCCGACCA
CATGAAGCAGCACGACTTCTTCAAGTCCGCCATGCCCGAAGGCTACGTCCAGGAGCGCACCATCTTCTTC
AAGGACGACGGCAACTACAAGACCCGCGCCGAGGTGAAGTTCGAGGGCGACACCCTGGTGAACCGCATCG
AGCTGAAGGGCATCGACTTCAAGGAGGACGGCAACATCCTGGGGCACAAGCTGGAGTACAACTACAACAG
CCACAACGTCTATATCATGGCCGACAAGCAGAAGAACGGCATCAAGGTGAACTTCAAGATCCGCCACAAC
ATCGAGGACGGCAGCGTGCAGCTCGCCGACCACTACCAGCAGAACACCCCCATCGGCGACGGCCCCGTGC
TGCTGCCCGACAACCACTACCTGAGCACCCAGTCCGCCCTGAGCAAAGACCCCAACGAGAAGCGCGATCA
CATGGTCCTGCTGGAGTTCGTGACCGCCGCCGGGATCACTCTCGGCATGGACGAGCTGTACAAGTAAATC
GATAGATCCTAATCAACCTCTGGATTACAAAATTTGTGAAAGATTGACTGGTATTCTTAACTATGTTGCT
CCTTTTACGCTATGTGGATACGCTGCTTTAATGCCTTTGTATCATGCTATTGCTTCCCGTATGGCTTTCA
TTTTCTCCTCCTTGTATAAATCCTGGTTGCTGTCTCTTTATGAGGAGTTGTGGCCCGTTGTCAGGCAACG
TGGCGTGGTGTGCACTGTGTTTGCTGACGCAACCCCCACTGGTTGGGGCATTGCCACCACCTGTCAGCTC
CTTTCCGGGACTTTCGCTTTCCCCCTCCCTATTGCCACGGCGGAACTCATCGCCGCCTGCCTTGCCCGCT
GCTGGACAGGGGCTCGGCTGTTGGGCACTGACAATTCCGTGGTGTTGTCGGGGAAATCATCGTCCTTTCC
TTGGCTGCTCGCCTGTGTTGCCACCTGGATTCTGCGCGGGACGTCCTTCTGCTACGTCCCTTCGGCCCTC
AATCCAGCGGACCTTCCTTCCCGCGGCCTGCTGCCGGCTCTGCGGCCTCTTCCGCGTCTTCGCCTTCGCC
CTCAGACGAGTCGGATCTCCCTTTGGGCCGCCTCCCCGCCTGAGATCCTTTAAGACCAATGACTTACAAG
GCAGCTGTAGATCTTAGCCACTTTTTAAAAGAAAAGGGGGGACTGGAAGGGCTAATTCACTCCCAACGAA
GACAAGATCTGCTTTTTGCTTGTACTGGGTCTCTCTGGTTAGACCAGATCTGAGCCTGGGAGCTCTCTGG
CTAACTAGGGAACCCACTGCTTAAGCCTCAATAAAGCTTGCCTTGAGTGCTTCAAGTAGTGTGTGCCCGT
CTGTTGTGTGACTCTGGTAACTAGAGATCCCTCAGACCCTTTTAGTCAGTGTGGAAAATCTCTAGCAGTA
GTAGTTCATGTCATCTTATTATTCAGTATTTATAACTTGCAAAGAAATGAATATCAGAGAGTGAGAGGCC
CGGGTTAATTAAGGAAAGGGCTAGATCATTCTTGAAGACGAAAGGGCCTCGTGATACGCCTATTTTTATA
GGTTAATGTCATGATAATAATGGTTTCTTAGACGTCAGGTGGCACTTTTCGGGGAAATGTGCGCGGAACC
CCTATTTGTTTATTTTTCTAAATACATTCAAATATGTATCCGCTCATGAGACAATAACCCTGATAAATGC
TTCAATAATATTGAAAAAGGAAGAGTATGAGTATTCAACATTTCCGTGTCGCCCTTATTCCCTTTTTTGC
GGCATTTTGCCTTCCTGTTTTTGCTCACCCAGAAACGCTGGTGAAAGTAAAAGATGCTGAAGATCAGTTG
GGTGCACGAGTGGGTTACATCGAACTGGATCTCAACAGCGGTAAGATCCTTGAGAGTTTTCGCCCCGAAG
AACGTTTTCCAATGATGAGCACTTTTAAAGTTCTGCTATGTGGCGCGGTATTATCCCGTGTTGACGCCGG
GCAAGAGCAACTCGGTCGCCGCATACACTATTCTCAGAATGACTTGGTTGAGTACTCACCAGTCACAGAA
AAGCATCTTACGGATGGCATGACAGTAAGAGAATTATGCAGTGCTGCCATAACCATGAGTGATAACACTG
CGGCCAACTTACTTCTGACAACGATCGGAGGACCGAAGGAGCTAACCGCTTTTTTGCACAACATGGGGGA
TCATGTAACTCGCCTTGATCGTTGGGAACCGGAGCTGAATGAAGCCATACCAAACGACGAGCGTGACACC
ACGATGCCTGTAGCAATGGCAACAACGTTGCGCAAACTATTAACTGGCGAACTACTTACTCTAGCTTCCC
GGCAACAATTAATAGACTGGATGGAGGCGGATAAAGTTGCAGGACCACTTCTGCGCTCGGCCCTTCCGGC
TGGCTGGTTTATTGCTGATAAATCTGGAGCCGGTGAGCGTGGGTCTCGCGGTATCATTGCAGCACTGGGG
CCAGATGGTAAGCCCTCCCGTATCGTAGTTATCTACACGACGGGGAGTCAGGCAACTATGGATGAACGAA
ATAGACAGATCGCTGAGATAGGTGCCTCACTGATTAAGCATTGGTAACTGTCAGACCAAGTTTACTCATA
TATACTTTAGATTGATTTAAAACTTCATTTTTAATTTAAAAGGATCTAGGTGAAGATCCTTTTTGATAAT
CTCATGACCAAAATCCCTTAACGTGAGTTTTCGTTCCACTGAGCGTCAGACCCCGTAGAAAAGATCAAAG
GATCTTCTTGAGATCCTTTTTTTCTGCGCGTAATCTGCTGCTTGCAAACAAAAAAACCACCGCTACCAGC
GGTGGTTTGTTTGCCGGATCAAGAGCTACCAACTCTTTTTCCGAAGGTAACTGGCTTCAGCAGAGCGCAG
ATACCAAATACTGTTCTTCTAGTGTAGCCGTAGTTAGGCCACCACTTCAAGAACTCTGTAGCACCGCCTA
CATACCTCGCTCTGCTAATCCTGTTACCAGTGGCTGCTGCCAGTGGCGATAAGTCGTGTCTTACCGGGTT
GGACTCAAGACGATAGTTACCGGATAAGGCGCAGCGGTCGGGCTGAACGGGGGGTTCGTGCACACAGCCC
AGCTTGGAGCGAACGACCTACACCGAACTGAGATACCTACAGCGTGAGCTATGAGAAAGCGCCACGCTTC
CCGAAGGGAGAAAGGCGGACAGGTATCCGGTAAGCGGCAGGGTCGGAACAGGAGAGCGCACGAGGGAGCT
TCCAGGGGGAAACGCCTGGTATCTTTATAGTCCTGTCGGGTTTCGCCACCTCTGACTTGAGCGTCGATTT
TTGTGATGCTCGTCAGGGGGGCGGAGCCTATGGAAAAACGCCAGCAACGCGGCCTTTTTACGGTTCCTGG
CCTTTTGCTGGCCTTTTGCTCACATGTTCTTTCCTGCGTTATCCCCTGATTCTGTGGATAACCGTATTAC
CGCCTTTGAGTGAGCTGATACCGCTCGCCGCAGCCGAACGACCGAGCGCAGCGAGTCAGTGAGCGAGGAA
GCGGAAGAGCGCCCAATACGCAAACCGCCTCTCCCCGCGCGTTGGCCGATTCATTAATGCAGCAAGCTCA
TGGCTGACTAATTTTTTTTATTTATGCAGAGGCCGAGGCCGCCTCGGCCTCTGAGCTATTCCAGAAGTAG
TGAGGAGGCTTTTTTGGAGGCCTAGGCTTTTGCAAAAAGCTCCCCGTGGCACGACAGGTTTCCCGACTGG
AAAGCGGGCAGTGAGCGCAACGCAATTAATGTGAGTTAGCTCACTCATTAGGCACCCCAGGCTTTACACT
TTATGCTTCCGGCTCGTATGTTGTGTGGAATTGTGAGCGGATAACAATTTCACACAGGAAACAGCTATGA
CATGATTACGAATTTCACAAATAAAGCATTTTTTTCACTGCATTCTAGTTGTGGTTTGTCCAAACTCATC
AATGTATCTTATCATGTCTGGATCAACTGGATAACTCAAGCTAACCAAAATCATCCCAAACTTCCCACCC
CATACCCTATTACCACTGCCAATTACCTGTGGTTTCATTTACTCTAAACCTGTGATTCCTCTGAATTATT
TTCATTTTAAAGAAATTGTATTTGTTAAATATGTACTACAAACTTAGTAGT
Features (pLannotate 1.2.2; 27 found; start..end, strand, type, name):
    377..634     +  LTR            5' LTR (truncated): truncated 5' long terminal repeat (LTR) from HIV-1
    681..806     +  misc_feature   HIV-1 Ψ: packaging signal of human immunodeficiency virus type 1
    790..1128    +  CDS            HIV-1 gag (fragment): gag protein from human immunodeficiency virus 1; gag
   1303..1536    +  misc_feature   RRE: The Rev response element (RRE) of HIV-1 allows for Rev-dependent mRNA export from the nucleus to the cytoplasm.
   1913..2013    +  CDS            Rev (fragment): human immunodeficiency virus 1 (HIV-1) Rev protein; rev; enhances nuclear export of unspliced and incompletely spliced viral mRNAs
   2058..2175    +  misc_feature   cPPT/CTS: central polypurine tract and central termination sequence of HIV-1
   2223..3401    +  promoter       EF-1α promoter: strong constitutive promoter for human elongation factor EF-1α
   3422..3442    +  protein_bind   attB1: mutant version of attB; core recombination site for the Gateway® BP reaction BP Clonase™
   3448..6183    +  CDS            PRKD1: KPCD1_HUMAN - Also known as PKD, PKD1, PRKCM. Experimental evidence at protein level: Swiss-Prot protein existence level 1. Serine/threonine-protein kinase that converts transient diacylglycerol (DAG) signals into prolonged physiological effects downstream of PKC, and is involved in the regulation of MAPK8/JNK1 and Ras signaling, Golgi membrane integrity and trafficking, cell survival through NF-kappa-B activation, cell migration, cell differentiation by mediating HDAC7 nuclear export, cell proliferation via MAPK1/3 (ERK1/2) signaling, and plays a role in cardiac hypertrophy, VEGFA-induced ang
   6188..6212    -  protein_bind   attB2: mutant version of attB; recombination site for the Gateway® BP reaction BP Clonase™
   6265..6306    +  CDS            V5 tag: epitope tag from simian virus 5
   6432..6894    +  misc_feature   IRES: internal ribosome entry site (IRES) of the encephalomyocarditis virus (EMCV)
   6908..7627    +  CDS            EGFP: the original enhanced GFP (Yang et al., 1996) mammalian codon-optimized
   7641..8229    +  misc_feature   WPRE: woodchuck hepatitis virus posttranscriptional regulatory element
   8237..8302    +  CDS            nef (fragment): NEF_HV1Z2 - Experimental evidence at protein level: Swiss-Prot protein existence level 1. Extracellular Nef protein targets CD4(+) T-lymphocytes for apoptosis by interacting with CXCR4 surface receptors. From Human immunodeficiency virus type 1 group M subtype D (isolate Z2/CDC-Z34) (HIV-1).
   8304..8537    +  LTR            3' LTR (ΔU3): self-inactivating 3' long terminal repeat (LTR) from HIV-1
   8742..8846    +  promoter       AmpR promoter: bla
   8847..9707    +  CDS            AmpR: β-lactamase; bla; confers resistance to ampicillin, carbenicillin, and related antibiotics
   9878..10466   +  rep_origin     ori: high-copy-number ColE1/pMB1/pBR322/pUC origin of replication
  10649..10703   +  CDS            lacI (fragment): lac repressor; lacI; The lac repressor binds to the lac operator to inhibit transcription in E. coli. This inhibition can be relieved by adding lactose or isopropyl-β-D-thiogalactopyranoside (IPTG).
  10709..10802   +  rep_origin     SV40 ori (fragment): SV40 origin of replication
  10827..10864   +  CDS            lacI (fragment): lac repressor; lacI; The lac repressor binds to the lac operator to inhibit transcription in E. coli. This inhibition can be relieved by adding lactose or isopropyl-β-D-thiogalactopyranoside (IPTG).
  10877..10898   +  protein_bind   CAP binding site: CAP binding activates transcription in the presence of cAMP. E. coli catabolite activator protein
  10913..10943   +  promoter       lac promoter: promoter for the E. coli lac operon
  10947..10969   +  protein_bind   lac operator (fragment): The lac repressor binds to the lac operator to inhibit transcription in E. coli. This inhibition can be relieved by adding lactose or isopropyl-β-D-thiogalactopyranoside (IPTG). lac repressor encoded by lacI
  11001..11084   +  polyA_signal   SV40 poly(A) signal (fragment): SV40 polyadenylation signal
  11251..329     +  CDS            nef (fragment) (across the origin): NEF_HV1BR - Experimental evidence at protein level: Swiss-Prot protein existence level 1. Extracellular Nef protein targets CD4(+) T-lymphocytes for apoptosis by interacting with CXCR4 surface receptors (PubMed:14990729). From Human immunodeficiency virus type 1 group M subtype B (isolate BRU/LAI) (HIV-1).
