[The description below was written by a language model from this plasmid's Addgene catalogue record and pLannotate feature annotations shown in this document.]
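Description:
pHAGE-PRKD1 is an 11.3 kb HIV-1-based lentiviral expression plasmid built on the pHAGE backbone and carrying the wild-type human PRKD1 open reading frame. PRKD1 encodes protein kinase D1 (also called PKC-mu), a serine/threonine kinase that relays diacylglycerol signals downstream of PKC. The plasmid is propagated in E. coli through a high-copy ColE1/pUC-type origin and selected with ampicillin via the β-lactamase gene. The recorded growth strain is a recombination-deficient host of the kind commonly used to keep LTR-containing plasmids stable. Small fragments of lac regulatory elements, the SV40 origin and the SV40 poly(A) signal in the backbone appear to be cloning remnants.

The viral portion runs from a truncated 5' LTR through the Ψ packaging signal, a gag fragment, the Rev response element and the cPPT/CTS, and ends in a ΔU3 self-inactivating 3' LTR. These elements allow the transcript to be exported, packaged and integrated while the LTR promoter is disabled after transduction. Packaging functions are not encoded and must be supplied in trans.

Within this frame, the constitutive human EF-1α promoter drives PRKD1, which is flanked by attB1 and attB2 sites left by Gateway recombination. A V5 epitope tag is annotated just downstream of attB2, but the record does not state whether the ORF lacks a stop codon and is read through into the tag. An EMCV IRES then directs translation of EGFP from the same transcript, which marks transduced cells, and a WPRE enhances expression.

The stated purpose is lentiviral expression of PRKD1. The wild-type clone comes from a study that functionally annotated somatic cancer mutations.
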