Addgene plasmid #116778: pHAGE-PRKD1
Purpose: Lentiviral expression of PRKD1
Depositing lab: Gordon Mills & Kenneth Scott. Depositing organization: Baylor College of Medicine. Publication: Systematic Functional Annotation of Somatic Mutations in Cancer. Ng PK, Li J, Jeong KJ, Shao S, Chen H, Tsang YH, Sengupta S, Wang Z, Bhavana VH, Tran R, Soewito S, Minussi DC, Moreno D, Kong K, Dogruluk T, Lu H, Gao J, Tokheim C, Zhou DC, Johnson AM, Zeng J, Ip CKM, Ju Z, Wester M, Yu S, Li Y, Vellano CP, Schultz N, Karchin R, Ding L, Lu Y, Cheung LWT, Chen K, Shaw KR, Meric-Bernstam F, Scott KL, Yi S, Sahni N, Liang H, Mills GB. Cancer Cell. 2018 Mar 12;33(3):450-462.e10. doi: 10.1016/j.ccell.2018.01.021. PubMed 29533785.
Backbone
  Vector backbone: pHAGE
  Vector type: Lentiviral
Growth in bacteria
  Bacterial resistance: Ampicillin, 100 μg/mL
  Growth temperature: 37°C
  Growth strain: Stbl3
  Copy number: High Copy
Gene/Insert
  Gene/Insert name: PRKD1
  Species: H. sapiens (human)
  Mutation: WT
  Entrez Gene: PRKD1 (a.k.a. CHDED, PKC-MU, PKCM, PKD, PRKCM)
  Cloning method: Gateway Cloning
Terms and licenses: Academic/Nonprofit Terms; Industry Terms: Not Available to Industry
How to cite: pHAGE-PRKD1 was a gift from Gordon Mills & Kenneth Scott (Addgene plasmid # 116778 ; http://n2t.net/addgene:116778 ; RRID:Addgene_116778)
