>Addgene plasmid #116778 | pHAGE-PRKD1 | depositor partial sequence | sequence record 219654 | insert
ATGAGCGCCCCTCCGGTCCTGCGGCCGCCCAGTCCGCTGCTGCCCGTGGCGGCGGCAGCTGCCGCAGCGG
CCGCCGCACTGGTCCCAGGGTCCGGGCCCGGGCCCGCGCCGTTCTTGGCTCCTGTCGCGGCCCCGGTCGG
GGGCATCTCGTTCCATCTGCAGATCGGCCTGAGCCGTGAGCCGGTGCTGCTGCTGCAGGACTCGTCCGGG
GACTACAGCCTGGCGCACGTCCGCGAGATGGCTTGCTCCATTGTCGACCAGAAGTTCCCTGAATGTGGTT
TCTACGGAATGTATGATAAGATCCTGCTTTTTCGCCATGACCCTACCTCTGAAAACATCCTTCAGCTGGT
GAAAGCGGCCAGTGATATCCAGGAAGGCGATCTTATTGAAGTGGTCTTGTCAGCTTCCGCCACCTTTGAA
GACTTTCAGATTCGTCCCCACGCTCTCTTTGTTCATTCATACAGAGCTCCAGCTTTCTGTGATCACTGTG
GAGAAATGCTGTGGGGGCTGGTACGTCAAGGTCTTAAATGTGAAGGGTGTGGTCTGAATTACCATAAGAG
ATGTGCATTTAAAATACCCAACAATTGCAGCGGTGTGAGGCGGAGAAGGCTCTCAAACGTTTCCCTCACT
GGGGTCAGCACCATCCGCACATCATCTGCTGAACTCTCTACAAGTGCCCCTGATGAGCCCCTTCTGCAAA
AATCACCATCAGAGTCGTTTATTGGTCGAGAGAAGAGGTCAAATTCTCAATCATACATTGGACGACCAAT
TCACCTTGACAAGATTTTGATGTCTAAAGTTAAAGTGCCGCACACATTTGTCATCCACTCCTACACCCGG
CCCACAGTGTGCCAGTACTGCAAGAAGCTTCTGAAGGGGCTTTTCAGGCAGGGCTTGCAGTGCAAAGATT
GCAGATTCAACTGCCATAAACGTTGTGCACCGAAAGTACCAAACAACTGCCTTGGCGAAGTGACCATTAA
TGGAGATTTGCTTAGCCCTGGGGCAGAGTCTGATGTGGTCATGGAAGAAGGGAGTGATGACAATGATAGT
GAAAGGAACAGTGGGCTCATGGATGATATGGAAGAAGCAATGGTCCAAGATGCAGAGATGGCAATGGCAG
AGTGCCAGAACGACAGTGGCGAGATGCAAGATCCAGACCCAGACCACGAGGACGCCAACAGAACCATCAG
TCCATCAACAAGCAACAATATCCCACTCATGAGGGTAGTGCAGTCTGTCAAACACACGAAGAGGAAAAGC
AGCACAGTCATGAAAGAAGGATGGATGGTCCACTACACCAGCAAGGACACGCTGCGGAAACGGCACTATT
GGAGATTGGATAGCAAATGTATTACCCTCTTTCAGAATGACACAGGAAGCAGGTACTACAAGGAAATTCC
TTTATCTGAAATTTTGTCTCTGGAACCAGTAAAAACTTCAGCTTTAATTCCTAATGGGGCCAATCCTCAT
TGTTTCGAAATCACTACGGCAAATGTAGTGTATTATGTGGGAGAAAATGTGGTCAATCCTTCCAGCCCAT
CACCAAATAACAGTGTTCTCACCAGTGGCGTTGGTGCAGATGTGGCCAGGATGTGGGAGATAGCCATCCA
GCATGCCCTTATGCCCGTCATTCCCAAGGGCTCCTCCGTGGGTACAGGAACCAACTTGCACAGAGATATC
TCTGTGAGTATTTCAGTATCAAATTGCCAGATTCAAGAAAATGTGGACATCAGCACAGTATATCAGATTT
TTCCTGATGAAGTACTGGGTTCTGGACAGTTTGGAATTGTTTATGGAGGAAAACATCGTAAAACAGGAAG
AGATGTAGCTATTAAAATCATTGACAAATTACGATTTCCAACAAAACAAGAAAGCCAGCTTCGTAATGAG
GTTGCAATTCTACAGAACCTTCATCACCCTGGTGTTGTAAATTTGGAGTGTATGTTTGAGACGCCTGAAA
GAGTGTTTGTTGTTATGGAAAAACTCCATGGAGACATGCTGGAAATGATCTTGTCAAGTGAAAAGGGCAG
GTTGCCAGAGCACATAACGAAGTTTTTAATTACTCAGATACTCGTGGCTTTGCGGCACCTTCATTTTAAA
AATATCGTTCACTGTGACCTCAAACCAGAAAATGTGTTGCTAGCCTCAGCTGATCCTTTTCCTCAGGTGA
AACTTTGTGATTTTGGTTTTGCCCGGATCATTGGAGAGAAGTCTTTCCGGAGGTCAGTGGTGGGTACCCC
CGCTTACCTGGCTCCTGAGGTCCTAAGGAACAAGGGCTACAATCGCTCTCTAGACATGTGGTCTGTTGGG
GTCATCATCTATGTAAGCCTAAGCGGCACATTCCCATTTAATGAAGATGAAGACATACACGACCAAATTC
AGAATGCAGCTTTCATGTATCCACCAAATCCCTGGAAGGAAATATCTCATGAAGCCATTGATCTTATCAA
CAATTTGCTGCAAGTAAAAATGAGAAAGCGCTACAGTGTGGATAAGACCTTGAGCCACCCTTGGCTACAG
GACTATCAGACCTGGTTAGATTTGCGAGAGCTGGAATGCAAAATCGGGGAGCGCTACATCACCCATGAAA
GTGATGACCTGAGGTGGGAGAAGTATGCAGGCGAGCAGGGGCTGCAGTACCCCACACACCTGATCAATCC
AAGTGCTAGCCACAGTGACACTCCTGAGACTGAAGAAACAGAAATGAAAGCCCTCGGTGAGCGTGTCAGC
ATCCTCTGA
